Addgene plasmid #84340: mVenus-C1-GEFT
Purpose: Expresses p63 (474 a.a.) tagged with mVenus
Depositing lab: Dorus Gadella. Depositing organization: University of Amsterdam. Publication: Kinetics of recruitment and allosteric activation of ARHGEF25 isoforms by the heterotrimeric G-protein Galphaq. van Unen J, Yin T, Wu YI, Mastop M, Gadella TW Jr, Goedhart J. Sci Rep. 2016 Nov 11;6:36825. doi: 10.1038/srep36825. PubMed 27833100.
Backbone
  Vector backbone: pmVenus-C1
  Backbone size w/o insert (bp): 4700
  Total vector size (bp): 6111
  Vector type: Mammalian Expression
  Selectable markers: Neomycin (select with G418)
Growth in bacteria
  Bacterial resistance: Kanamycin, 50 μg/mL
  Growth temperature: 37°C
  Growth strain: DH5alpha
  Copy number: High Copy
Gene/Insert
  Gene/Insert name: GEFT (alt names: p63RhoGEF (474 aa); ARHGEF25)
  Species: H. sapiens (human), Synthetic
  Insert size (bp): 1422
  Entrez Gene: ARHGEF25 (a.k.a. GEFT, p63RhoGEF)
  Promoter: CMV
  Tag / fusion protein: mVenus (N terminal on backbone)
  Cloning method: Unknown
  Sequencing primers: 5′ CMV
Terms and licenses: Academic/Nonprofit Terms; Industry Terms: Not Available to Industry
How to cite: mVenus-C1-GEFT was a gift from Dorus Gadella (Addgene plasmid # 84340 ; http://n2t.net/addgene:84340 ; RRID:Addgene_84340)
