[The description below was written by a language model from this plasmid's Addgene catalogue record and pLannotate feature annotations shown in this document.]
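Description:
mVenus-C1-GEFT is a mammalian expression plasmid of 6,111 bp built on the pmVenus-C1 backbone, a C1-type fluorescent protein fusion vector. It is maintained in E. coli at high copy through a ColE1/pUC-type origin and also carries an f1 phage origin. A single NeoR/KanR gene (Tn5 aminoglycoside phosphotransferase) provides both selections. A bacterial bla-type promoter drives it for kanamycin resistance in bacteria. The adjacent SV40 enhancer/early promoter drives it in mammalian cells for G418 selection, with an HSV TK polyadenylation signal terminating the transcript. The short large T antigen, ble and bGH poly(A) hits in the feature table are small fragments, most likely annotation matches to backbone remnants rather than functional elements.

The payload is a single fusion open reading frame under the human CMV immediate-early enhancer and promoter. The monomeric yellow fluorescent protein mVenus is followed directly by a 1,422 bp insert encoding GEFT, the 474-amino-acid isoform of human ARHGEF25 (also called p63RhoGEF), so the fluorescent tag sits at the N terminus of the exchange factor. A remnant of the multiple cloning site and the SV40 polyadenylation signal lie downstream. ARHGEF25 is a guanine nucleotide exchange factor for Rho-family GTPases that links Gαq/11-coupled receptors to RhoA activation. The cloning method is not recorded.

The construct allows the tagged protein to be expressed and observed by fluorescence microscopy in mammalian cells. The associated publication title points to studies of the recruitment kinetics and allosteric activation of ARHGEF25 isoforms by Gαq.
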