Features (pLannotate 1.2.2; 15 found; start..end, strand, type, name):
     61..364     +  enhancer       CMV enhancer: human cytomegalovirus immediate early enhancer
    365..568     +  promoter       CMV promoter: human cytomegalovirus (CMV) immediate early promoter
    613..1329    +  CDS            mVenus: mVenus is a basic (constitutively fluorescent) yellow fluorescent protein published in 2006, derived from Aequorea victoria. It is reported to be a rapidly-maturing monomer with moderate acid sensitivity.
   1330..2751    +  CDS            ARHGEF25 (fragment): ARHGP_HUMAN - Also known as GEFT. Experimental evidence at protein level: Swiss-Prot protein existence level 1. May play a role in actin cytoskeleton reorganization in different tissues since its activation induces formation of actin stress fibers. It works as a guanine nucleotide exchange factor for Rho family of small GTPases. Links specifically G alpha q/11-coupled receptors to RHOA activation. May be an important regulator of processes involved in axon and dendrite formation. In neurons seems to be an exchange factor primarily for RAC1. Involved in skeletal myogenesis (By similarity). From
   2755..2780    +  misc_feature   MCS (fragment): multiple cloning site
   2792..2876    +  CDS            large T antigen (fragment): large T antigen from SV40 (simian virus 40)
   2899..3020    +  polyA_signal   SV40 poly(A) signal: SV40 polyadenylation signal
   3054..3482    -  rep_origin     f1 ori (sequence partly withheld): f1 bacteriophage origin of replication; arrow indicates direction of (+) strand synthesis
   3509..3613    +  promoter       AmpR promoter: bla
   3615..3972    +  promoter       SV40 promoter: SV40 enhancer and early promoter
   4007..4801    +  CDS            NeoR/KanR: aminoglycoside phosphotransferase from Tn5; aph(3')-II (or nptII); confers resistance to neomycin, kanamycin, and G418 (Geneticin®)
   4822..4974    +  CDS            ble (fragment): BLE_KLEPN - Experimental evidence at protein level: Swiss-Prot protein existence level 1. Binding protein with a strong affinity to the bleomycin family of antibiotics. Binds to CL990; an antimitotic-antibiotic compound. From Klebsiella pneumoniae.
   5033..5080    +  polyA_signal   HSV TK poly(A) signal: herpes simplex virus thymidine kinase polyadenylation signal (Cole and Stacy, 1985)
   5171..5187    -  polyA_signal   bGH poly(A) signal (fragment): bovine growth hormone polyadenylation signal
   5409..5997    +  rep_origin     ori: high-copy-number ColE1/pMB1/pBR322/pUC origin of replication
>Addgene plasmid #84340 | mVenus-C1-GEFT | depositor full sequence | sequence record 160929 | mVenus-C1-GEFT sequence 6111 bps
TAGTTATTAATAGTAATCAATTACGGGGTCATTAGTTCATAGCCCATATATGGAGTTCCGCGTTACATAA
CTTACGGTAAATGGCCCGCCTGGCTGACCGCCCAACGACCCCCGCCCATTGACGTCAATAATGACGTATG
TTCCCATAGTAACGCCAATAGGGACTTTCCATTGACGTCAATGGGTGGAGTATTTACGGTAAACTGCCCA
CTTGGCAGTACATCAAGTGTATCATATGCCAAGTACGCCCCCTATTGACGTCAATGACGGTAAATGGCCC
GCCTGGCATTATGCCCAGTACATGACCTTATGGGACTTTCCTACTTGGCAGTACATCTACGTATTAGTCA
TCGCTATTACCATGGTGATGCGGTTTTGGCAGTACATCAATGGGCGTGGATAGCGGTTTGACTCACGGGG
ATTTCCAAGTCTCCACCCCATTGACGTCAATGGGAGTTTGTTTTGGCACCAAAATCAACGGGACTTTCCA
AAATGTCGTAACAACTCCGCCCCATTGACGCAAATGGGCGGTAGGCGTGTACGGTGGGAGGTCTATATAA
GCAGAGCTGGTTTAGTGAACCGTCAGATCCGCTAGCGCTACCGGTCGCCACCATGGTGAGCAAGGGCGAG
GAGCTGTTCACCGGGGTGGTGCCCATCCTGGTCGAGCTGGACGGCGACGTAAACGGCCACAAGTTCAGCG
TGTCCGGCGAGGGCGAGGGCGATGCCACCTACGGCAAGCTGACCCTGAAGCTGATCTGCACCACCGGCAA
GCTGCCCGTGCCCTGGCCCACCCTCGTGACCACCCTGGGCTACGGCCTGCAGTGCTTCGCCCGCTACCCC
GACCACATGAAGCAGCACGACTTCTTCAAGTCCGCCATGCCCGAAGGCTACGTCCAGGAGCGCACCATCT
TCTTCAAGGACGACGGCAACTACAAGACCCGCGCCGAGGTGAAGTTCGAGGGCGACACCCTGGTGAACCG
CATCGAGCTGAAGGGCATCGACTTCAAGGAGGACGGCAACATCCTGGGGCACAAGCTGGAGTACAACTAC
AACAGCCACAACGTCTATATCACCGCCGACAAGCAGAAGAACGGCATCAAGGCCAACTTCAAGATCCGCC
ACAACATCGAGGACGGCGGCGTGCAGCTCGCCGACCACTACCAGCAGAACACCCCCATCGGCGACGGCCC
CGTGCTGCTGCCCGACAACCACTACCTGAGCTACCAGTCCAAGCTGAGCAAAGACCCCAACGAGAAGCGC
GATCACATGGTCCTGCTGGAGTTCGTGACCGCCGCCGGGATCACTCTCGGCATGGACGAGCTGTACAAGA
TGTTGGAGCCAGCTCTAGCCACAGGAGAGGAGCTGCCGGAACTGACCTTGCTGACCACACTGTTGGAGGG
CCCTGGAGATAAGACGCAGCCACCTGAAGAGGAGACTTTGTCCCAAGCCCCTGAGAGTGAGGAGGAACAG
AAGAAGAAGGCTCTGGAAAGGAGTATGTATGTCCTGAGTGAACTGGTAGAAACAGAGAAAATGTACGTGG
ACGACTTGGGGCAGATTGTGGAGGGTTATATGGCCACCATGGCTGCTCAGGGGGTCCCCGAGAGTCTTCG
AGGCCGTGACAGGATTGTGTTTGGGAATATCCAGCAAATCTATGAGTGGCACCGAGACTATTTCTTGCAA
GAGCTACAACGGTGTCTGAAAGATCCTGATTGGCTGGCTCAGCTATTCATCAAACACGAGCGCCGGCTGC
ATATGTATGTGGTGTACTGTCAGAATAAGCCCAAGTCAGAGCATGTGGTGTCAGAGTTTGGGGACAGCTA
CTTTGAGGAGCTCCGGCAGCAGCTGGGGCACCGCCTGCAGCTGAACGACCTCCTCATCAAACCTGTGCAG
CGGATCATGAAATACCAGCTGCTGCTCAAGGATTTTCTCAAGTATTACAATAGAGCTGGGATGGATACTG
CAGACCTAGAGCAAGCTGTGGAGGTCATGTGCTTTGTGCCCAAGCGCTGCAACGATATGATGACGCTGGG
GAGATTGCGGGGATTTGAGGGCAAACTGACTGCTCAGGGGAAGCTCTTGGGCCAGGACACTTTCTGGGTC
ACCGAGCCTGAGGCTGGAGGGCTGCTGTCTTCCCGAGGTCGAGAGAGGCGCGTCTTCCTCTTTGAGCAAA
TCATCATCTTCAGTGAAGCCCTGGGAGGAGGAGTGAGAGGTGGAACACAGCCTGGATATGTATACAAGAA
CAGCATTAAGGTGAGCTGCCTGGGACTGGAGGGGAACCTCCAAGGTGACCCTTGCCGCTTTGCACTGACC
TCCAGAGGGCCAGAGGGTGGGATCCAGCGCTATGTCCTGCAGGCTGCAGACCCTGCTATCAGTCAGGCCT
GGATCAAGCATGTGGCTCAGATCTTGGAGAGCCAACGGGACTTCCTCAACGCATTGCAGTCACCCATTGA
GTACCAGAGACGGGAGAGCCAGACCAACAGCCTGGGGCGGCCAAGAGGGCCTGGAGTGGGGAGCCCTGGA
AGAATTCGGCTTGGAGATCAGGCCCAGGGCAGCACACACACACCCATCAATGGCTCTCTCCCCTCTCTGC
TGCTGTCACCCAAAGGGGAGGTGGCCAGAGCCCTCTTGCCACTGGATAAACAGGCCCTTGGTGACATCCC
CCAGGCTCCCCATGACTCTCCTCCAGTCTCTCCAACTCCAAAAACCCCTCCCTGCCAAGCCAGACTTGCC
AAGCTGGATGAAGATGAGCTGTAAGGTACCGCGGGCCCGGGATCCACCGGATCTAGATAACTGATCATAA
TCAGCCATACCACATTTGTAGAGGTTTTACTTGCTTTAAAAAACCTCCCACACCTCCCCCTGAACCTGAA
ACATAAAATGAATGCAATTGTTGTTGTTAACTTGTTTATTGCAGCTTATAATGGTTACAAATAAAGCAAT
AGCATCACAAATTTCACAAATAAAGCATTTTTTTCACTGCATTCTAGTTGTGGTTTGTCCAAACTCATCA
ATGTATCTTAACGCGTAAATTGTAAGCGTTAATATTTTGTTAAAATTCGCGTTAAATTTTTGTTAAATCA
GCTCATTTTTTAACCAATAGGCCGAAATCGGCAAAATCCCTTATAAATCAAAAGAATAGACCGAGATAGG
GT
[37 nt withheld, positions 3153-3189]
AAAGAACGTGGACTCCAACGTCAAAGG
[49 nt withheld, positions 3217-3265]
T
[91 nt withheld, positions 3267-3357]
G
[124 nt withheld, positions 3359-3482]
CAGGTGGCACTTTTCGGGGAAATGTGCGCGGAACCCCTATTTGTTTATTTTTCTAAATACATTCAAATAT
GTATCCGCTCATGAGACAATAACCCTGATAAATGCTTCAATAATATTGAAAAAGGAAGAGTCCTGAGGCG
GAAAGAACCAGCTGTGGAATGTGTGTCAGTTAGGGTGTGGAAAGTCCCCAGGCTCCCCAGCAGGCAGAAG
TATGCAAAGCATGCATCTCAATTAGTCAGCAACCAGGTGTGGAAAGTCCCCAGGCTCCCCAGCAGGCAGA
AGTATGCAAAGCATGCATCTCAATTAGTCAGCAACCATAGTCCCGCCCCTAACTCCGCCCATCCCGCCCC
TAACTCCGCCCAGTTCCGCCCATTCTCCGCCCCATGGCTGACTAATTTTTTTTATTTATGCAGAGGCCGA
GGCCGCCTCGGCCTCTGAGCTATTCCAGAAGTAGTGAGGAGGCTTTTTTGGAGGCCTAGGCTTTTGCAAA
GATCGATCAAGAGACAGGATGAGGATCGTTTCGCATGATTGAACAAGATGGATTGCACGCAGGTTCTCCG
GCCGCTTGGGTGGAGAGGCTATTCGGCTATGACTGGGCACAACAGACAATCGGCTGCTCTGATGCCGCCG
TGTTCCGGCTGTCAGCGCAGGGGCGCCCGGTTCTTTTTGTCAAGACCGACCTGTCCGGTGCCCTGAATGA
ACTGCAAGACGAGGCAGCGCGGCTATCGTGGCTGGCCACGACGGGCGTTCCTTGCGCAGCTGTGCTCGAC
GTTGTCACTGAAGCGGGAAGGGACTGGCTGCTATTGGGCGAAGTGCCGGGGCAGGATCTCCTGTCATCTC
ACCTTGCTCCTGCCGAGAAAGTATCCATCATGGCTGATGCAATGCGGCGGCTGCATACGCTTGATCCGGC
TACCTGCCCATTCGACCACCAAGCGAAACATCGCATCGAGCGAGCACGTACTCGGATGGAAGCCGGTCTT
GTCGATCAGGATGATCTGGACGAAGAGCATCAGGGGCTCGCGCCAGCCGAACTGTTCGCCAGGCTCAAGG
CGAGCATGCCCGACGGCGAGGATCTCGTCGTGACCCATGGCGATGCCTGCTTGCCGAATATCATGGTGGA
AAATGGCCGCTTTTCTGGATTCATCGACTGTGGCCGGCTGGGTGTGGCGGACCGCTATCAGGACATAGCG
TTGGCTACCCGTGATATTGCTGAAGAGCTTGGCGGCGAATGGGCTGACCGCTTCCTCGTGCTTTACGGTA
TCGCCGCTCCCGATTCGCAGCGCATCGCCTTCTATCGCCTTCTTGACGAGTTCTTCTGAGCGGGACTCTG
GGGTTCGAAATGACCGACCAAGCGACGCCCAACCTGCCATCACGAGATTTCGATTCCACCGCCGCCTTCT
ATGAAAGGTTGGGCTTCGGAATCGTTTTCCGGGACGCCGGCTGGATGATCCTCCAGCGCGGGGATCTCAT
GCTGGAGTTCTTCGCCCACCCTAGGGGGAGGCTAACTGAAACACGGAAGGAGACAATACCGGAAGGAACC
CGCGCTATGACGGCAATAAAAAGACAGAATAAAACGCACGGTGTTGGGTCGTTTGTTCATAAACGCGGGG
TTCGGTCCCAGGGCTGGCACTCTGTCGATACCCCACCGAGACCCCATTGGGGCCAATACGCCCGCGTTTC
TTCCTTTTCCCCACCCCACCCCCCAAGTTCGGGTGAAGGCCCAGGGCTCGCAGCCAACGTCGGGGCGGCA
GGCCCTGCCATAGCCTCAGGTTACTCATATATACTTTAGATTGATTTAAAACTTCATTTTTAATTTAAAA
GGATCTAGGTGAAGATCCTTTTTGATAATCTCATGACCAAAATCCCTTAACGTGAGTTTTCGTTCCACTG
AGCGTCAGACCCCGTAGAAAAGATCAAAGGATCTTCTTGAGATCCTTTTTTTCTGCGCGTAATCTGCTGC
TTGCAAACAAAAAAACCACCGCTACCAGCGGTGGTTTGTTTGCCGGATCAAGAGCTACCAACTCTTTTTC
CGAAGGTAACTGGCTTCAGCAGAGCGCAGATACCAAATACTGTCCTTCTAGTGTAGCCGTAGTTAGGCCA
CCACTTCAAGAACTCTGTAGCACCGCCTACATACCTCGCTCTGCTAATCCTGTTACCAGTGGCTGCTGCC
AGTGGCGATAAGTCGTGTCTTACCGGGTTGGACTCAAGACGATAGTTACCGGATAAGGCGCAGCGGTCGG
GCTGAACGGGGGGTTCGTGCACACAGCCCAGCTTGGAGCGAACGACCTACACCGAACTGAGATACCTACA
GCGTGAGCTATGAGAAAGCGCCACGCTTCCCGAAGGGAGAAAGGCGGACAGGTATCCGGTAAGCGGCAGG
GTCGGAACAGGAGAGCGCACGAGGGAGCTTCCAGGGGGAAACGCCTGGTATCTTTATAGTCCTGTCGGGT
TTCGCCACCTCTGACTTGAGCGTCGATTTTTGTGATGCTCGTCAGGGGGGCGGAGCCTATGGAAAAACGC
CAGCAACGCGGCCTTTTTACGGTTCCTGGCCTTTTGCTGGCCTTTTGCTCACATGTTCTTTCCTGCGTTA
TCCCCTGATTCTGTGGATAACCGTATTACCGCCATGCAT
