>Addgene plasmid #84340 | mVenus-C1-GEFT | addgene partial sequence | sequence record 168573 | EGFP-C 5'-CATGGTCCTGCTGGAGTTCGTG-3'
AGATGTTGGAGCCAGCTCTAGCCACAGGAGAGGAGCTGCCGGAACTGACCTTGCTGACCACACTGTTGGA
GGGCCCTGGAGATAAGACGCAGCCACCTGAAGAGGAGACTTTGTCCCAAGCCCCTGAGAGTGAGGAGGAA
CAGAAGAAGAAGGCTCTGGAAAGGAGTATGTATGTCCTGAGTGAACTGGTAGAAACAGAGAAAATGTACG
TGGACGACTTGGGGCAGATTGTGGAGGGTTATATGGCCACCATGGCTGCTCAGGGGGTCCCCGAGAGTCT
TCGAGGCCGTGACAGGATTGTGTTTGGGAATATCCAGCAAATCTATGAGTGGCACCGAGACTATTTCTTG
CAAGAGCTACAACGGTGTCTGAAAGATCCTGATTGGCTGGCTCAGCTATTCATCAAACACGAGCGCCGGC
TGCATATGTATGTGGTGTACTGTCAGAATAAGCCCAAGTCAGAGCATGTGGTGTCAGAGTTTGGGGACAG
CTACTTTGAGGAGCTCCGGCAGCAGCTGGGGCACCGCCTGCAGCTGAACGACCTCCTCATCAAACCTGTG
CAGCGGATCATGAAATACCAGCTGCTGCTCAAGGATTTTCTCAAGTATTACAATAGAGCTGGGATGGATA
CTGCAGACCTAGAGCAAGCTGTGGAGGTCATGTGCTTTGTGCCCAAGCGCTGCAACGATATGATGACGCT
GGGGAGATTGCGGGGATTTGAGGGCAAACTGACTGCTCAGGGGAAGCTCTTGGGCCAGGACACTTTCTGG
GTCACCGAGCCTGAGGCTGGAGGGCTGCTGTCTTCCCGAGGTCGAGAGAGGCGCGTCTTCCTCTTTGAGC
AAATCATCATCTTCA
