>Addgene plasmid #84340 | mVenus-C1-GEFT | addgene partial sequence | sequence record 168574 | SV40pA-R 5'-GAAATTTGTGATGCTATTGC-3'
AGTTAACAACAACAATTGCATTCATTTTATGTTTCAGGTTCAGGGGGAGGTGTGGGAGGTTTTTTAAAGC
AAGTAAAACCTCTACAAATGTGGTATGGCTGATTATGATCAGTTATCTAGATCCGGTGGATCCCGGGCCC
GCGGTACCTTACAGCTCATCTTCATCCAGCTTGGCAAGTCTGGCTTGGCAGGGAGGGGTTTTTGGAGTTG
GAGAGACTGGAGGAGAGTCATGGGGAGCCTGGGGGATGTCACCAAGGGCCTGTTTATCCAGTGGCAAGAG
GGCTCTGGCCACCTCCCCTTTGGGTGACAGCAGCAGAGAGGGGAGAGAGCCATTGATGGGTGTGTGTGTG
CTGCCCTGGGCCTGATCTCCAAGCCGAATTCTTCCAGGGCTCCCCACTCCAGGCCCTCTTGGCCGCCCCA
GGCTGTTGGTCTGGCTCTCCCGTCTCTGGTACTCAATGGGTGACTGCAATGCGTTGAGGAAGTCCCGTTG
GCTCTCCAAGATCTGAGCCACATGCTTGATCCAGGCCTGACTGATAGCAGGGTCTGCAGCCTGCAGGACA
TAGCGCTGGATCCCACCCTCTGGCCCTCTGGAGGTCAGTGCAAAGCGGCAAGGGTCACCTTGGAGGTTCC
CCTCCAGTCCCAGGCAGCTCACCTTAATGCTGTTCTTGTATACATATCCAGGCTGTGTTCCACCTCTCAC
TCCTCCTCCCAGGGCTTCACTGAA
